Addgene plasmid #36962: NC7 pCDNA3.1 VENUS WTX S286A
Depositing lab: Randall Moon. Depositing organization: University of Washington. Publication: Wilms tumor gene on X chromosome (WTX) inhibits degradation of NRF2 protein through competitive binding to KEAP1 protein. Camp ND, James RG, Dawson DW, Yan F, Davison JM, Houck SA, Tang X, Zheng N, Major MB, Moon RT. J Biol Chem. 2012 Feb 24;287(9):6539-50. Epub 2012 Jan 3. 10.1074/jbc.M111.316471 PubMed 22215675.
Backbone
  Vector backbone: pcDNA3.1 (with Venus added)
  Backbone manufacturer: Invitrogen
  Backbone size w/o insert (bp): 6100
  Vector type: Mammalian Expression
  Selectable markers: Neomycin (select with G418)
Growth in bacteria
  Bacterial resistance: Ampicillin, 100 μg/mL
  Growth temperature: 37°C
  Growth strain: DH5alpha
  Copy number: High Copy
Gene/Insert
  Gene/Insert name: WTX S286A (alt name: Wilms tumor gene on the X chromosome)
  Species: H. sapiens (human)
  Insert size (bp): 2400
  Mutation: S286A
  Entrez Gene: AMER1 (a.k.a. FAM123B, OSCS, WTX)
  Promoter: CMV
  Tag / fusion protein: Venus (N terminal on backbone)
  Cloning method: Restriction Enzyme; 5′ cloning site AscI (not destroyed); 3′ cloning site NotI (not destroyed)
  Sequencing primers: 5′ EGFP C; 3′ BGH rev
Terms and licenses: Academic/Nonprofit Terms; Industry Terms: Not Available to Industry
How to cite: NC7 pCDNA3.1 VENUS WTX S286A was a gift from Randall Moon (Addgene plasmid # 36962 ; http://n2t.net/addgene:36962 ; RRID:Addgene_36962)
