[The description below was written by a language model from this plasmid's Addgene catalogue record.]
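Description:
NC7 pCDNA3.1 VENUS WTX S286A is a mammalian expression plasmid built on the Invitrogen pcDNA3.1 backbone, modified to carry the yellow fluorescent protein Venus upstream of the cloning site (backbone about 6.1 kb without insert). It is maintained in E. coli as a high-copy plasmid under ampicillin selection. It also carries a neomycin resistance marker, so transfected mammalian cells can be selected with G418 to derive stable lines.

The insert is a roughly 2.4 kb human coding sequence for WTX (Wilms tumor gene on the X chromosome; official gene symbol AMER1, also known as FAM123B). It carries a serine-to-alanine substitution at position 286. It was cloned between AscI and NotI sites, both of which are retained, so the insert can be excised or exchanged. Expression is driven by the strong constitutive CMV promoter, and the protein is produced as an N-terminal Venus fusion. This allows it to be followed by fluorescence microscopy or detected and captured with reagents against GFP-family proteins. The use of a BGH reverse sequencing primer is consistent with the standard pcDNA3.1 bovine growth hormone polyadenylation signal downstream of the insert, although no feature table is provided to confirm the individual elements.

The associated study reports that WTX inhibits degradation of the transcription factor NRF2 by competing for binding to KEAP1. The S286A variant is presumably a point mutant for comparison with wild-type WTX in that setting, for example in binding, localisation or NRF2 stability experiments. The record itself does not state the functional consequence of the mutation.
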