>Addgene plasmid #36962 | NC7 pCDNA3.1 VENUS WTX S286A | addgene partial sequence | sequence record 48276 | EGFP-C 5'-CATGGTCCTGCTGGAGTTCGTG-3'
AGGGCGCGCCAATGGAGACCCAAAAGGATGAAGCTGCTCAGGCCAAGGGAGCTGCAGCCTCTGGGAGTAC
CCGTGAACAAACAGCAGAAAAAGGAGCCAAGAACAAGGCAGCTGAGGCGACAGAAGGACCAACCTCAGAG
CCATCCTCATCCGGCCCAGGTAGGCTGAAGAAAACTGCCATGAAACTCTTTGGTGGCAAGAAGGGTATCT
GTACTCTGCCTAGTTTCTTTGGAGGGGGACGGAGCAAAGGTTCTGGGAAAGGCAGCTCCAAGAAAGGTCT
CAGCAAGAGCAAGACCCACGATGGCCTGAGTGAAGCAGCCCATGGCCCTGAAGATGTTGTCAGTGAAGGA
ACTGGCTTCTCCCTGCCTTTGCCTGAGTTACCCTGCCAATTTCCCAGCTCTCAGAGTGCCCATGGGGCTT
TGGAGACAGGCTCCAGATGTAAGACATCTGTGGCTGGAGCCACAGAGAAAGCTGTGGCTGAGAAGTTTCC
CTCTATGCCCAAGCCAAAGAAAGGCCTAAAAGGCTTTTTTAGCAGTATCCGCCGTCACCGGAAGAGCAAG
GTCACTGGGGCTGAGCAAAGTGAGCCAGGGGCCAAGGGGCCTGAGAGGGTCAGAGCCAGGCCTCATGAGC
ACGTGAGCTCAGCCCCTCAGGTGCCCTGCTTTGAGGAGACCTTCCAAGCCCCTAGAAAGGAAAATGCTAA
CCCCCAAGATGCCCCTGGGCCAAAAGTTTCTCCAACACCAGAACCTTCTCCACCAGCTACTGAGAAAATG
GCCTGTAAAGATCCAGAA
