>Addgene plasmid #36962 | NC7 pCDNA3.1 VENUS WTX S286A | addgene partial sequence | sequence record 49897 | BGH-rev 5'-TAGAAGGCACAGTCGAGG-3'
CGGCCGCCTACCAGGTCCCACACGCCTGAGTCACTTGGCGTTTGTCTTCAGTACCTGGGCATCTTATGCT
GGAAAAGAGGTTCCCATTGCTGGTGAACTCTACCAGGGCCTGTGAGAAACTCACAGTGGCATTCCCTTCC
TTCTCAACCTCCTCTTCCTCTGGATCTTCAGGGGGTGAATAAGTAGGGTAGGCCCTCCTGGGAGATCCTC
CAAAATTTGCTTCTTGCATGTCTGGCTCAAACATGGCATCACTCTGGAAGAGCTGCATCAGGCAGGTACT
TTGATCTTTCTTGGAGCAGGTTCCTTCATAACGCTTCTCCAGAGGACGGAAGTCCCTCCAGTCTGGCTCG
CTGCTTGCAGTGGTGGGGAAAGCTGAGGTAATTCCCCGGTGGGAAATCTGAGAGGTCCCTGATACCCCTG
CTGCCAGGCCCATAACTGATGGGCCTAAGGGCCTCATCTGATACTCTAAGACGGGCTTCTCCTGCCGGGC
CTGGGTCTCTCGGACTTGAGTCTCTCTACAACGAACCTCTCGGGCCTGGGCTTCTCGGGTTCTGGCCTCC
CTGCCATGAGCTTCCCAAGTGTGGGCCTCCCTGGCATAGGCTTCCCTGCCATAAGCCTCTCGAGTATAGG
CCTCCCTGGCGTGGGCCTCCCTGGCATGAGCTTCTCGGGCACGTGCCTCCTGGGCCTCAAGCTGCTCCCG
CCGAAGCTCCCAATACAACAACTGTTTCTGGATGGTCACTAGCCGTTCTTCCTCTGTCTCCATTGCCCCA
GGTGGCCGGGAGGACAAAAAGGGCTCAAAGTTTAAGAAGGGGTCAAACATCTCAGAGCTTCGACCATGGA
GGTCATAAAGGCAGTCATCTCCAGGTGGAGAGTTCTCAAGGCT
