>Addgene plasmid #36962 | NC7 pCDNA3.1 VENUS WTX S286A | addgene partial sequence | sequence record 50780 | hWTX-F 5'-gggccaaaagtttctccaac-3'
CCAGAAAAACCCATGGAGGCCTGTGCCTCAGCACATGTGCAACCCAAGCCTGCCCCTGAAGCCAGTAGCC
TAGAGGAGCCCCATGCCCCAGAAACAGGGGAGAAGGTAGTAGCAGGAGAGGTAAACCCACCCAATGGCCC
TGTGGGGGACCCACTGAGCCTCTTGTTTGGGGATGTGACATCCCTGAAAAGCTTTGATTCATTGACAGGT
TGTGGTGACATAATAGCAGAACAGGACATGGACAGTATGACAGACAGCATGGCCTCTGGGGGCCAGAGAG
CAAACCGAGATGGGACCAAGCGAAGTTCCTGCCTGGTGACCTACCAAGGAGGTGGGGAGGAGATGGCCTT
GCCAGATGATGATGACGAGGAGGAAGAAGAGGAAGAAGAGGTGGAATTAGAGGAGGAAGAAGAGGAGGTT
AAGGAGGAGGAAGAAGATGATGACTTAGAATATCTGTGGGAAACTGCCCAAATGTATCCACGGCCCAATA
TGAACCTGGGCTACCATCCCACCACATCCCCAGGCCACCACGGCTACATGCTCCTTGACCCAGTTAGGTC
TTATCCTGGCCTAGCCCCTGGGGAACTTTTGACTCCTCAGAGTGACCAGCAAGAATCCGCCCCCAATAGT
GATGAAGGTTATTATGACTCCACCACACCTGGATTTGAGGATGATTCAGGTGAGGCCCTGGGGCTTGTCC
GCAGGGATTGTCTACCCCGAGACAGCTACAGTGGAGATGCCCTATATGAGTTCTATGAGCCAGATGACAG
CCTTGAGAAC
